Addgene plasmid #190874: pAAV-CAG-EGFP barcode-10-SV40 polyA
Purpose: For barcoded retrograde labeling
Depositing lab: Yuejun Chen. Depositing organization: Center for Excellence in Brain Science and Intelligence Technology, Chinese Academy of Sciences. Publication: High-throughput mapping of single-neuron projection and molecular features by retrograde barcoded labeling. Xu P, Peng J, Yuan T, Chen Z, He H, Wu Z, Li T, Li X, Wang L, Gao L, Yan J, Wei W, Li CT, Luo ZG, Chen Y. Elife. 2024 Feb 23;13:e85419. doi: 10.7554/eLife.85419. PubMed 38390967.
Backbone
  Vector backbone: pAAV-CAG-tdTomato (codon diversified)(Plasmid #59462)
  Backbone manufacturer: Addgene
  Vector type: AAV
Growth in bacteria
  Bacterial resistance: Ampicillin, 100 μg/mL
  Growth temperature: 37°C
  Growth strain: NEB Stable
  Copy number: High Copy
Gene/Insert
  Gene/Insert name: EGFP-barcode10
  Species: Other
  Insert size (bp): 718
  Mutation: WT
  Cloning method: Restriction Enzyme; 5′ cloning site Unknown (unknown if destroyed)
  Sequencing primers: 3′ BGH
Terms and licenses: Academic/Nonprofit Terms; Industry Terms: Not Available to Industry
Depositor comments: Please visit https://doi.org/10.1101/2021.05.16.444258 for bioRxiv preprint.
How to cite: pAAV-CAG-EGFP barcode-10-SV40 polyA was a gift from Yuejun Chen (Addgene plasmid # 190874 ; http://n2t.net/addgene:190874 ; RRID:Addgene_190874)
