[The description below was written by a language model from this plasmid's Addgene catalogue record and pLannotate feature annotations shown in this document.]
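Description:
pAAV-CAG-EGFP barcode-10-SV40 polyA is an AAV transfer plasmid built on the pAAV-CAG-tdTomato (codon diversified) backbone, with the original reporter replaced by an EGFP-barcode10 insert of about 718 bp. It is propagated in bacteria as a high-copy plasmid through a ColE1/pUC-type origin and selected with ampicillin via the β-lactamase gene and its native promoter. An f1 phage origin and a residual lacZα fragment are also present in the backbone. The full sequence record is 4,806 nt.

The expression cassette lies between two AAV2 inverted terminal repeats, both annotated only as fragments, which provide the signals for replication and packaging of the intervening DNA into recombinant AAV particles. Expression is driven by the composite CAG promoter, detected here as a CMV enhancer fragment, the chicken β-actin promoter, and chicken β-actin/rabbit β-globin chimeric intron sequences; the short "HBB" hit is most likely the β-globin-derived tail of that intron region rather than a coding element. This gives strong constitutive expression of EGFP. Downstream, the table shows a bGH polyadenylation signal followed by a short antisense SV40 large T antigen fragment, which probably corresponds to the SV40 polyA region named in the construct title. The barcode itself is not annotated as a separate feature, and the record does not state its exact position or length.

The stated purpose is barcoded retrograde labeling. As barcode 10, the construct appears to belong to a series of otherwise similar vectors, and the associated publication concerns high-throughput mapping of single-neuron projections together with molecular features. The capsid used for retrograde delivery is not specified in the record.
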