Features (pLannotate 1.2.2; 15 found; start..end, strand, type, name):
    192..440     +  enhancer       CMV enhancer (fragment): human cytomegalovirus immediate early enhancer
    442..719     +  promoter       chicken β-actin promoter: No description available
    720..855     +  intron         hybrid intron (fragment): hybrid between chicken β-actin (CBA) and minute virus of mice (MMV) introns (Gray et al., 2011)
    944..1074    +  intron         chimeric intron (fragment): chimera between introns from chicken β-actin and rabbit β-globin
   1072..1134    +  CDS            HBB (fragment): HBB_LEPEU - Experimental evidence at protein level: Swiss-Prot protein existence level 1. Involved in oxygen transport from the lung to the various peripheral tissues. From Lepus europaeus (European hare).
   1146..1862    +  CDS            EGFP: EGFP is a basic (constitutively fluorescent) green fluorescent protein published in 1996, derived from Aequorea victoria. It is reported to be a rapidly-maturing weak dimer with moderate acid sensitivity.
   1925..2149    +  polyA_signal   bGH poly(A) signal: bovine growth hormone polyadenylation signal
   2175..2243    -  CDS            large T antigen (fragment): large T antigen from SV40 (simian virus 40)
   2314..2371    +  repeat_region  AAV2 ITR (fragment): inverted terminal repeat of adeno-associated virus serotype 2 inverted
   2531..3119    -  rep_origin     ori: high-copy-number ColE1/pMB1/pBR322/pUC origin of replication
   3290..4150    -  CDS            AmpR: β-lactamase; bla; confers resistance to ampicillin, carbenicillin, and related antibiotics
   4151..4255    -  promoter       AmpR promoter: bla
   4308..4736    -  rep_origin     f1 ori (sequence partly withheld): f1 bacteriophage origin of replication; arrow indicates direction of (+) strand synthesis
   4741..4       -  CDS            lacZα (fragment) (across the origin): LacZα fragment of β-galactosidase; lacZ fragment
   4805..131     -  repeat_region  AAV2 ITR (fragment) (across the origin): inverted terminal repeat of adeno-associated virus serotype 2 inverted
>Addgene plasmid #190874 | pAAV-CAG-EGFP barcode-10-SV40 polyA | addgene full sequence | sequence record 377253 | Addgene NGS Result
GCTGCGCGCTCGCTCGCTCACTGAGGCCGCCCGGGCAAAGCCCGGGCGTCGGGCGACCTTTGGTCGCCCG
GCCTCAGTGAGCGAGCGAGCGCGCAGAGAGGGAGTGGCCAACTCCATCACTAGGGGTTCCTTGTAGTTAA
TGATTAACCCGCCATGCTACTTATCTACGTAGCCATGCTCTAGGAAGAGTACCATTGACGTCAATAATGA
CGTATGTTCCCATAGTAACGCCAATAGGGACTTTCCATTGACGTCAATGGGTGGAGTATTTACGGTAAAC
TGCCCACTTGGCAGTACATCAAGTGTATCATATGCCAAGTACGCCCCCTATTGACGTCAATGACGGTAAA
TGGCCCGCCTGGCATTATGCCCAGTACATGACCTTATGGGACTTTCCTACTTGGCAGTACATCTACGTAT
TAGTCATCGCTATTACCATGGTCGAGGTGAGCCCCACGTTCTGCTTCACTCTCCCCATCTCCCCCCCCTC
CCCACCCCCAATTTTGTATTTATTTATTTTTTAATTATTTTGTGCAGCGATGGGGGCGGGGGGGGGGGGG
GGGCGCGCGCCGGGGGGGGGGGGGGGGGGGGGGGGGGGGGGSGGGGSGRGGSGGRGAGGKGCGGCGGCAG
CCAATCAGAGCGGCGCGCTCCGAAAGTTTCCTTTTATGGCGAGGCGGCGGCGGCGGCGGCCCTATAAAAA
GCGAAGCGCGCGGCGGGCGGGAGTCGCTGCGCGCTGCCTTCGCCCCGTGCCCCGCTCCGCCGCCGCCTCG
CGCCGCCCGCCCCGGCTCTGACTGACCGCGTTACTCCCACAGGTGAGCGGGCGGGACGGCCCTTCTCCTC
CGGGCTGTAATTAGCGCTTGGTTTAATGACGGCTTGTTTCTTTTCTGTGGCTGCGTGAAAGCCTTGAGGG
GCTCCGGGAGGGCCCTTTGTGCGGGGGGAGCGGCTCGGGGCTGTCCGCGGGGGGACGGCTGCCTTCGGGG
GGGACGGGGCAGGGCGGGGTTCGGCTTCTGGCGTGTGACCGGCGGCTCTAGAGCCTCTGCTAACCATGTT
CATGCCTTCTTCTTTTTCCTACAGCTCCTGGGCAACGTGCTGGTTATTGTGCTGTCTCATCATTTTGGCA
AAGAATTGGATCCGGTACCGCCACCATGGTGAGCAAGGGCGAGGAGCTGTTCACCGGGGTGGTGCCCATC
CTGGTCGAGCTGGACGGCGACGTAAACGGCCACAAGTTCAGCGTGTCCGGCGAGGGCGAGGGCGATGCCA
CCTACGGCAAGCTGACCCTGAAGTTCATCTGCACCACCGGCAAGCTGCCCGTGCCCTGGCCCACCCTCGT
GACCACCCTGACCTACGGCGTGCAGTGCTTCAGCCGCTACCCCGACCACATGAAGCAGCACGACTTCTTC
AAGTCCGCCATGCCCGAAGGCTACGTCCAGGAGCGCACCATCTTCTTCAAGGACGACGGCAACTACAAGA
CCCGCGCCGAGGTGAAGTTCGAGGGCGACACCCTGGTGAACCGCATCGAGCTGAAGGGCATCGACTTCAA
GGAGGACGGCAACATCCTGGGGCACAAGCTGGAGTACAACTACAACAGCCACAACGTCTATATCATGGCC
GACAAGCAGAAGAACGGCATCAAGGTGAACTTCAAGATCCGCCACAACATCGAGGACGGCAGCGTGCAGC
TCGCCGACCACTACCAGCAGAACACCCCCATCGGCGACGGCCCCGTGCTGCTGCCCGACAACCACTACCT
GAGCACCCAGTCCGCCCTGAGCAAAGACCCCAACGAGAAGCGCGATCACATGGTCCTGCTGGAGTTCGTG
ACCGCCGCCGGGATCACTCTCGGCATGGACGAGCTGTACAAGTGAGAATTCAGCTATGCACGATCAGGAT
CCAGGGCCCGTTTAAACCCGCTGATCAGCCTCGACTGTGCCTTCTAGTTGCCAGCCATCTGTTGTTTGCC
CCTCCCCCGTGCCTTCCTTGACCCTGGAAGGTGCCACTCCCACTGTCCTTTCCTAATAAAATGAGGAAAT
TGCATCGCATTGTCTGAGTAGGTGTCATTCTATTCTGGGGGGTGGGGTGGGGCAGGACAGCAAGGGGGAG
GATTGGGAAGACAATAGCAGGCATGCTGGGGATGCGGTGGGCTCTATGGGTTAACAACAACAATTGCATT
CATTTTATGTTTCAGGTTCAGGGGGAGATGTGGGAGGTTTTTTAAAGCAAGTAAAACCTCTACAAATGTG
GTAAAATCGATAAGGATCTTCCTAGAGCATGGCTACGTAGATAAGTAGCATGGCGGGTTAATCATTAACT
ACAAGGAACCCCTAGTGATGGAGTTGGCCACTCCCTCTCTGCGCGCTCGCTCGCTCACTGACTCGCTGCG
CTCGGTCGTTCGGCTGCGGCGAGCGGTATCAGCTCACTCAAAGGCGGTAATACGGTTATCCACAGAATCA
GGGGATAACGCAGGAAAGAACATGTGAGCAAAAGGCCAGCAAAAGGCCAGGAACCGTAAAAAGGCCGCGT
TGCTGGCGTTTTTCCATAGGCTCCGCCCCCCTGACGAGCATCACAAAAATCGACGCTCAAGTCAGAGGTG
GCGAAACCCGACAGGACTATAAAGATACCAGGCGTTTCCCCCTGGAAGCTCCCTCGTGCGCTCTCCTGTT
CCGACCCTGCCGCTTACCGGATACCTGTCCGCCTTTCTCCCTTCGGGAAGCGTGGCGCTTTCTCATAGCT
CACGCTGTAGGTATCTCAGTTCGGTGTAGGTCGTTCGCTCCAAGCTGGGCTGTGTGCACGAACCCCCCGT
TCAGCCCGACCGCTGCGCCTTATCCGGTAACTATCGTCTTGAGTCCAACCCGGTAAGACACGACTTATCG
CCACTGGCAGCAGCCACTGGTAACAGGATTAGCAGAGCGAGGTATGTAGGCGGTGCTACAGAGTTCTTGA
AGTGGTGGCCTAACTACGGCTACACTAGAAGAACAGTATTTGGTATCTGCGCTCTGCTGAAGCCAGTTAC
CTTCGGAAAAAGAGTTGGTAGCTCTTGATCCGGCAAACAAACCACCGCTGGTAGCGGTGGTTTTTTTGTT
TGCAAGCAGCAGATTACGCGCAGAAAAAAAGGATCTCAAGAAGATCCTTTGATCTTTTCTACGGGGTCTG
ACGCTCAGTGGAACGAAAACTCACGTTAAGGGATTTTGGTCATGAGATTATCAAAAAGGATCTTCACCTA
GATCCTTTTAAATTAAAAATGAAGTTTTAAATCAATCTAAAGTATATATGAGTAAACTTGGTCTGACAGT
TACCAATGCTTAATCAGTGAGGCACCTATCTCAGCGATCTGTCTATTTCGTTCATCCATAGTTGCCTGAC
TCCCCGTCGTGTAGATAACTACGATACGGGAGGGCTTACCATCTGGCCCCAGTGCTGCAATGATACCGCG
AGACCCACGCTCACCGGCTCCAGATTTATCAGCAATAAACCAGCCAGCCGGAAGGGCCGAGCGCAGAAGT
GGTCCTGCAACTTTATCCGCCTCCATCCAGTCTATTAATTGTTGCCGGGAAGCTAGAGTAAGTAGTTCGC
CAGTTAATAGTTTGCGCAACGTTGTTGCCATTGCTACAGGCATCGTGGTGTCACGCTCGTCGTTTGGTAT
GGCTTCATTCAGCTCCGGTTCCCAACGATCAAGGCGAGTTACATGATCCCCCATGTTGTGCAAAAAAGCG
GTTAGCTCCTTCGGTCCTCCGATCGTTGTCAGAAGTAAGTTGGCCGCAGTGTTATCACTCATGGTTATGG
CAGCACTGCATAATTCTCTTACTGTCATGCCATCCGTAAGATGCTTTTCTGTGACTGGTGAGTACTCAAC
CAAGTCATTCTGAGAATAGTGTATGCGGCGACCGAGTTGCTCTTGCCCGGCGTCAATACGGGATAATACC
GCGCCACATAGCAGAACTTTAAAAGTGCTCATCATTGGAAAACGTTCTTCGGGGCGAAAACTCTCAAGGA
TCTTACCGCTGTTGAGATCCAGTTCGATGTAACCCACTCGTGCACCCAACTGATCTTCAGCATCTTTTAC
TTTCACCAGCGTTTCTGGGTGAGCAAAAACAGGAAGGCAAAATGCCGCAAAAAAGGGAATAAGGGCGACA
CGGAAATGTTGAATACTCATACTCTTCCTTTTTCAATATTATTGAAGCATTTATCAGGGTTATTGTCTCA
TGAGCGGATACATATTTGAATGTATTTAGAAAAATAAACAAATAGGGGTTCCGCGCACATTTCCCCGAAA
AGTGCCACCTAAATTGTAAGCGTTAATATTTTGTTAAAATTCGCGTTAAATTTTTGTTAAATCAGCTCAT
TTTTTAACCAATAGGCCGAAATCGGCAAAATCCCTTATAAATCAAAAGAATAGACCGAGATAGGGT
[37 nt withheld, positions 4407-4443]
AAAGAACGTGGACTCCAACGTCAAAGG
[49 nt withheld, positions 4471-4519]
T
[91 nt withheld, positions 4521-4611]
G
[124 nt withheld, positions 4613-4736]
CCCATTCGCCATTCAGGCTGCGCAACTGTTGGGAAGGGCGATCGGTGCGGGCCTCTTCGCTATTACGCCA
