>Addgene plasmid #190874 | pAAV-CAG-EGFP barcode-10-SV40 polyA | depositor partial sequence | sequence record 369968 | EGFP
ATGGTGAGCAAGGGCGAGGAGCTGTTCACCGGGGTGGTGCCCATCCTGGTCGAGCTGGACGGCGACGTAA
ACGGCCACAAGTTCAGCGTGTCCGGCGAGGGCGAGGGCGATGCCACCTACGGCAAGCTGACCCTGAAGTT
CATCTGCACCACCGGCAAGCTGCCCGTGCCCTGGCCCACCCTCGTGACCACCCTGACCTACGGCGTGCAG
TGCTTCAGCCGCTACCCCGACCACATGAAGCAGCACGACTTCTTCAAGTCCGCCATGCCCGAAGGCTACG
TCCAGGAGCGCACCATCTTCTTCAAGGACGACGGCAACTACAAGACCCGCGCCGAGGTGAAGTTCGAGGG
CGACACCCTGGTGAACCGCATCGAGCTGAAGGGCATCGACTTCAAGGAGGACGGCAACATCCTGGGGCAC
AAGCTGGAGTACAACTACAACAGCCACAACGTCTATATCATGGCCGACAAGCAGAAGAACGGCATCAAGG
TGAACTTCAAGATCCGCCACAACATCGAGGACGGCAGCGTGCAGCTCGCCGACCACTACCAGCAGAACAC
CCCCATCGGCGACGGCCCCGTGCTGCTGCCCGACAACCACTACCTGAGCACCCAGTCCGCCCTGAGCAAA
GACCCCAACGAGAAGCGCGATCACATGGTCCTGCTGGAGTTCGTGACCGCCGCCGGGATCACTCTCGGCA
TGGACGAGCTGTACAAGTG
