>Addgene plasmid #190874 | pAAV-CAG-EGFP barcode-10-SV40 polyA | depositor partial sequence | sequence record 369969 | Barcode10
AGCTATGCACGATCA
