>Addgene plasmid #190874 | pAAV-CAG-EGFP barcode-10-SV40 polyA | depositor partial sequence | sequence record 369987 | pAAV-CAG-EGFP barcode-10-SV40 polyA sequence 2018 bps
TGTAGTTAATGATTAACCCGCCATGCTACTTATCTACGTAGCCATGCTCTAGGAAGAGTACCATTGACGT
CAATAATGACGTATGTTCCCATAGTAACGCCAATAGGGACTTTCCATTGACGTCAATGGGTGGAGTATTT
ACGGTAAACTGCCCACTTGGCAGTACATCAAGTGTATCATATGCCAAGTACGCCCCCTATTGACGTCAAT
GACGGTAAATGGCCCGCCTGGCATTATGCCCAGTACATGACCTTATGGGACTTTCCTACTTGGCAGTACA
TCTACGTATTAGTCATCGCTATTACCATGGTCGAGGTGAGCCCCACGTTCTGCTTCACTCTCCCCATCTC
CCCCCCCTCCCCACCCCCAATTTTGTATTTATTTATTTTTTAATTATTTTGTGCAGCGATGGGGGCGGGG
GGGGGGGGGGGGCGCGCGCCAGGCGGGGCGGGGCGGGGCGAGGGGCGGGGCGGGGCGAGGCGGAGAGGTG
CGGCGGCAGCCAATCAGAGCGGCGCGCTCCGAAAGTTTCCTTTTATGGCGAGGCGGCGGCGGCGGCGGCC
CTATAAAAAGCGAAGCGCGCGGCGGGCGGGAGTCGCTGCGCGCTGCCTTCGCCCCGTGCCCCGCTCCGCC
GCCGCCTCGCGCCGCCCGCCCCGGCTCTGACTGACCGCGTTACTCCCACAGGTGAGCGGGCGGGACGGCC
CTTCTCCTCCGGGCTGTAATTAGCGCTTGGTTTAATGACGGCTTGTTTCTTTTCTGTGGCTGCGTGAAAG
CCTTGAGGGGCTCCGGGAGGGCCCTTTGTGCGGGGGGAGCGGCTCGGGGCTGTCCGCGGGGGGACGGCTG
CCTTCGGGGGGGACGGGGCAGGGCGGGGTTCGGCTTCTGGCGTGTGACCGGCGGCTCTAGAGCCTCTGCT
AACCATGTTCATGCCTTCTTCTTTTTCCTACAGCTCCTGGGCAACGTGCTGGTTATTGTGCTGTCTCATC
ATTTTGGCAAAGAATTGGATCCGGTACCGCCACCATGGTGAGCAAGGGCGAGGAGCTGTTCACCGGGGTG
GTGCCCATCCTGGTCGAGCTGGACGGCGACGTAAACGGCCACAAGTTCAGCGTGTCCGGCGAGGGCGAGG
GCGATGCCACCTACGGCAAGCTGACCCTGAAGTTCATCTGCACCACCGGCAAGCTGCCCGTGCCCTGGCC
CACCCTCGTGACCACCCTGACCTACGGCGTGCAGTGCTTCAGCCGCTACCCCGACCACATGAAGCAGCAC
GACTTCTTCAAGTCCGCCATGCCCGAAGGCTACGTCCAGGAGCGCACCATCTTCTTCAAGGACGACGGCA
ACTACAAGACCCGCGCCGAGGTGAAGTTCGAGGGCGACACCCTGGTGAACCGCATCGAGCTGAAGGGCAT
CGACTTCAAGGAGGACGGCAACATCCTGGGGCACAAGCTGGAGTACAACTACAACAGCCACAACGTCTAT
ATCATGGCCGACAAGCAGAAGAACGGCATCAAGGTGAACTTCAAGATCCGCCACAACATCGAGGACGGCA
GCGTGCAGCTCGCCGACCACTACCAGCAGAACACCCCCATCGGCGACGGCCCCGTGCTGCTGCCCGACAA
CCACTACCTGAGCACCCAGTCCGCCCTGAGCAAAGACCCCAACGAGAAGCGCGATCACATGGTCCTGCTG
GAGTTCGTGACCGCCGCCGGGATCACTCTCGGCATGGACGAGCTGTACAAGTGAGAATTCAGCTATGCAC
GATCAGGATCCAGGGCCCGTTTAAACCCGCTGATCAGCCTCGACTGTGCCTTCTAGTTGCCAGCCATCTG
TTGTTTGCCCCTCCCCCGTGCCTTCCTTGACCCTGGAAGGTGCCACTCCCACTGTCCTTTCCTAATAAAA
TGAGGAAATTGCATCGCATTGTCTGAGTAGGTGTCATTCTATTCTGGGGGGTGGGGTGGGGCAGGACAGC
AAGGGGGAGGATTGGGAAGACAATAGCAGGCATGCTGGGGATGCGGTGGGCTCTATGG
